Addgene plasmid #158822: JGI_018289
Purpose: Rare earth element alcohol dehydrogenases
Depositing lab: Joint Genome Institute. Publication: Rare earth element alcohol dehydrogenases widely occur among globally distributed, numerically abundant and environmentally important microbes. Huang J, Yu Z, Groom J, Cheng JF, Tarver A, Yoshikuni Y, Chistoserdova L. ISME J. 2019 Aug;13(8):2005-2017. doi: 10.1038/s41396-019-0414-z. Epub 2019 Apr 5. PubMed 30952993.
Backbone
  Vector backbone: pCM80_PxoxF
  Vector type: Synthetic Biology
Growth in bacteria
  Bacterial resistance: Tetracycline, 10 μg/mL
  Growth temperature: 37°C
  Growth strain: Top10
  Copy number: Low Copy
Gene/Insert
  Gene/Insert name: Enterovibrio_2 (alt name: Batch190_p021)
  Species: Synthetic
  Cloning method: Gibson Cloning
Terms and licenses: Academic/Nonprofit Terms; Industry Terms: Not Available to Industry
Depositor comments: pCM80_PxoxF vector with Enterovibrio_2 insert, JGI ICE Registry: https://registry.jgi.doe.gov/entry/18289
How to cite: JGI_018289 was a gift from Joint Genome Institute (Addgene plasmid # 158822 ; http://n2t.net/addgene:158822 ; RRID:Addgene_158822)
