[The description below was written by a language model from this plasmid's Addgene catalogue record and pLannotate feature annotations shown in this document.]
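Description:
JGI_018289 is a broad-host-range bacterial expression plasmid of about 9.4 kb, built on the pCM80_PxoxF backbone and carrying a synthetic gene designated Enterovibrio_2, inserted by Gibson assembly. The backbone combines two replication systems: an IncP oriV with its trans-acting initiator trfA, which supports maintenance in a wide range of Gram-negative hosts, and a ColE1/pMB1-type origin for propagation in E. coli. An IncP oriT with traJ and a fragment of traI allows the plasmid to be mobilised by conjugation when transfer functions are supplied in trans. Selection is by tetracycline, through the tetA efflux gene with its tetR regulator. The catalogue lists the plasmid as low copy. Short remnants of bla, lacI, rop and bom are annotated but appear to be nonfunctional vestiges of the vector's construction history.

The insert is an open reading frame of roughly 1.7 kb that the automated annotation matches to ExaA, the quinoprotein ethanol dehydrogenase of Pseudomonas aeruginosa. This fits the stated purpose of studying rare earth element-dependent alcohol dehydrogenases. It is preceded by a phage T7 gene 10 ribosome binding site and followed by a C-terminal polyhistidine tag for affinity purification and detection, with a pUC-type multiple cloning site and a lacZα fragment downstream. A lac promoter, operator and CAP site lie upstream of the cassette. The backbone name implies an xoxF promoter driving expression, but no such element is annotated in the feature table, so its presence and position cannot be confirmed from the record. The plasmid belongs to a set of synthesised candidate dehydrogenase genes from diverse microbes, evidently intended for heterologous expression and characterisation of the tagged enzyme, although the record does not name the expression host.
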