Features (pLannotate 1.2.2; 21 found; start..end, strand, type, name):
    325..347     +  RBS            RBS: efficient ribosome binding site from bacteriophage T7 gene 10 (Olins and Rangwala, 1989)
    393..2111    +  CDS            exaA (fragment): QEDH_PSEAE - Experimental evidence at protein level: Swiss-Prot protein existence level 1. Catalyzes the oxidation of ethanol and other primary alcohols to the corresponding aldehydes, except methanol, which is a very poor substrate. Uses a specific inducible cytochrome c550, encoded by the adjacent gene in the locus, as electron acceptor. Is a key enzyme of the carbon and energy metabolism during growth of P.aeruginosa on ethanol as the sole carbon and energy source. Is also able to use secondary alcohols as well as aminoalcohols like ethanolamine and 1- amino-2-propanol, and aldehydes as sub
   2145..2164    +  CDS            7xHis (fragment): 6xHis affinity tag
   2191..2247    -  misc_feature   MCS: pUC18/19 multiple cloning site
   2244..2401    +  CDS            lacZα (fragment): LacZα fragment of β-galactosidase; lacZ fragment
   2407..2506    -  misc_feature   bom (fragment): basis of mobility region from pBR322
   2608..2643    -  CDS            rop (fragment): Rop protein, which maintains plasmids at low copy number; rop
   2708..3350    -  CDS            TetR (fragment): tetracycline resistance regulatory protein; tetR
   3456..4655    +  CDS            TcR: tetracycline efflux protein; tetA; confers resistance to tetracycline
   4714..4866    -  CDS            tetR (fragment): TETR1_ECOLX - Experimental evidence at protein level: Swiss-Prot protein existence level 1. TetR is the repressor of the tetracycline resistance element; its N-terminal region forms a helix-turn-helix structure and binds DNA. Binding of tetracycline to TetR reduces the repressor affinity for the tetracycline resistance gene (tetA) promoter operator sites. From Escherichia coli.
   4886..6034    -  CDS            trfA: trans-acting replication protein that binds to and activates oriV
   6164..6268    -  CDS            traI (fragment): TRAI6_ECOLX - Experimental evidence at protein level: Swiss-Prot protein existence level 1. The initiation process of transfer DNA synthesis requires the interaction of at least three plasmid-specific components (TraH, I, and J) at the transfer origin resulting in the assembly of a specialised nucleoprotein complex - the relaxosome. Site- and strand-specific cleavage at the transfer origin is dependent on TraI and TraJ. From Escherichia coli.
   6306..6677    -  CDS            traJ: oriT-recognizing protein; traJ
   6710..6819    -  oriT           oriT: incP origin of transfer
   6972..7603    +  rep_origin     oriV: incP origin of replication
   7681..7894    +  CDS            bla(M) (fragment): β-lactamase lacking the signal sequence; bla(M); allows cytosolic expression of β-lactamase
   8066..8654    +  rep_origin     ori: high-copy-number ColE1/pMB1/pBR322/pUC origin of replication
   8837..8929    +  CDS            lacI (fragment): lac repressor; lacI; The lac repressor binds to the lac operator to inhibit transcription in E. coli. This inhibition can be relieved by adding lactose or isopropyl-β-D-thiogalactopyranoside (IPTG).
   8942..8963    +  protein_bind   CAP binding site: CAP binding activates transcription in the presence of cAMP. E. coli catabolite activator protein
   8978..9008    +  promoter       lac promoter: promoter for the E. coli lac operon
   9016..9032    +  protein_bind   lac operator: The lac repressor binds to the lac operator to inhibit transcription in E. coli. This inhibition can be relieved by adding lactose or isopropyl-β-D-thiogalactopyranoside (IPTG). lac repressor encoded by lacI
>Addgene plasmid #158822 | JGI_018289 | addgene full sequence | sequence record 316499 | Addgene NGS Result
GCAACGCAAAATGCTGAATTTAGCAGGCAAGTTTCCTGATAAAGGGCCCTGTGAGTGCGACATTCGACGC
GCGAAAGCGAGTTGACGGCGCCCGAAATTTTCTTAGAGTTCGTTCAAGCTTCGGTTTCGGGGAGCCGCTA
AGGGATGCGGACCCAGCCGGGTAAGTCGCCGGGAACTATGGAATAATCCTAATTTCTGTGCGGCAGGCGC
GAGCTGCCGGAGCGAATATCATCCCTGTCGCAAACAGCAGGTCAATCAACGGTGGGTAGCGGGCTGCTAT
CCAGCGGCGGATAAGACTTGTCGGAGGAATCCTCTAGAAATAATTTTGTTTAACTTTAAGAAGGAGATAT
ACCATGACGGCCACCTCCTTCAAGCGCTGCGGGATCTACGCTGCGCTCTCCCTCGCCCTTACGGCCGCGC
CAGTCTACGCGGGCGTGACCGATGAGGATATCCTCGCCGATCAAGAGACCACGGAGGACATCGTGACATA
CGGGCTGGGCCTCCGTGGGCAGCGCTACAGCCCGCTCGAGAGCATCAACCGCGAAACGGTCCAGGAAATC
CGGCCCGTCTGGGCCTTTAGCCTCGGCGGCGAGAAGCAACGGGGCCAGGAATCGCAGCCCATGGTCAAGG
ATGGGGTTATGTATGTCACCGGGTCGTACTCCCGCGTGTACGCGATCGACGTCAAGACGGGCGACGAACT
GTGGCAGTACGACGCGCGGCTCCCGGACGGCATCATGCCGTGCTGCGACGTGATCAACAGGGGCGTCGCC
CTGTATGATGACCTCGTGATCTTCGGCACCCTCGACGCCAAGCTGGTCGCGTTGGATGCGAAAACGGGCA
AGGTCCGGTGGAAGAAGACGGTCGATAACTACCAGGATGGGTATAGCATCACCGCCGCCCCGATCGTGGT
GAAGGGCAACGTCATCACGGGTGTGTCCGGCGGCGAGTTCGGCGTGGTGGGCAAGGTGCGGGCCTATGAT
GCCAAGACGGGTGCGCTCGTGTGGGAACGGCCTACCGTGGAGGGCCATATGGGCTACGTGTGGAAGGACG
GGAAGAAGATGGAGAACGGGATCAGCGGCGGCAAGCCGGGCCAGACCTGGCCCGCGGATCTGTGGAAGAG
CGGCGGCGCCGCCCCCTGGCTGGGTGGGACGTACGACGCCGACACCGACCTCCTCTTCTTCGGCACGGGC
AACCCGGCGCCGTGGAACTCGCACATGCGGCCGGGGGACAACCTCTTCTCCTCGTCGCGCCTCGCCATCG
ACCCCGACGACGGCAAGATCGTTTGGCACTTCCAGACGACCCCCCACGACGGCTGGGACTTTGACGGAGT
GAACGAGCTCATCTCGTTCGATTATACCGAGAACGGCAAGCCGGTCAAGGCGGCCGCGACCGCGGACCGG
AACGGCTTCTTTTACGTCCTCAACCGTACCAACGGCGAGTTCATCCGGGGATTCCCGTTCGTGGACAAGA
TCTCATGGGCGAAGGGGCTGGACGACAAGGGCCGCCCGATGTTCGTCTCCGAGAACCGTCCGGGAGATCC
GACCGAGATCAAGGACGGTAAGCAGGGCAACACCGTCACGAGCGCCCCGTCATTCTTGGGCGGCAAGAAC
TGGATGCCCATGGCCTACTCGGCCAAGACCGGCCTGTTCTACGTCCCGGCCAACGAGTGGCAGATGGACA
TCTGGAACGAGCCCGTGGCGTACAAAAAGGGCGCGGCCTATCTGGGTGCCGGTTTCACGATCAAGGCCCT
CAACGAAGATTACATCGGCGTCCTCCGCGCCTATGACCCTAAGACCGGCGAGCGGGTCTGGGAGTACAAG
AACTATGCGCCGCTCTGGGGCGGGGTGCTGACCACCGCCGGCGGCCTCGTGTTTACCGGCAACCCGGAGG
GGTACCTCATGGCCTTCGATGACAAGACCGGCGAGCTCTTGTACAAGTTCAACACCGGGTCCGGCATCGT
GGGCTCACCCGTGACGTGGGACATGGATGGCGAACAGTACATCTCGGTGCTCTCTGGCTGGGGCGGGGCC
GTCCCGCTGTGGGGGGGTGACGTGGCCAAGCGCGTCAAGGACTTCAACCAGGGCGGCATGGTCTGGACCT
TCAAGCTCCCGAAGCGCGCCGAAAACCTCTATTTTCAGGGACATCATCACCATCACCATCACCACTGACA
GCTATGACCATGATTACGCCAAGCTTGCATGCCTGCAGGTCGACTCTAGAGGATCCCCGGGTACCGAGCT
CGAATTCACTGGCCGTCGTTTTACAACGTCGTGACTGGGAAAACCCTGGCGTTACCCAACTTAATCGCCT
TGCAGCACATCCCCCTTTCGCCAGCTGGCGTAATAGCGAAGAGGCCCGCACCGATCGCCCTTCCCAACAG
TTGCGCAGCCTGAATGGCGAATGGCGCCTGATGCGGTATTTTCTCCTTACGCATCTGTGCGGTATTTCAC
ACCGCATATGGTGCACTCTCAGTACAATCTGCTCTGATGCCGCATAGTTAAGCCAGCCCCGACACCCGCC
AACACCCGCTGACGCGCCCTGACGGGCTTGTATGCTCCCGGCATCCGCTTACAGACAAGCTGTGACCGTC
TCCGGGAGCTGCATGTGTCAGAGGTTTTCACCGTCATCACCGAAACGCGCGAGACGAAAGGGCCTCGTGA
TACGCCTATTTTTATAGGTTAATGTCATGATAATAATGGTTTCTTAGCACCCTTTCTCGGTCCTTCAACG
TTCCTGACAACGAGCCTCCTTTTCGCCAATCCATCGACAATCACCGCGAGTCCCTGCTCGAACGCTGCGT
CCGGACCGGCTTCGTCGAAGGCGTCTATCGCGGCCCGCAACAGCGGCGAGAGCGGAGCCTGTTCAACGGT
GCCGCCGCGCTCGCCGGCATCGCTGTCGCCGGCCTGCTCCTCAAGCACGGCCCCAACAGTGAAGTAGCTG
ATTGTCATCAGCGCATTGACGGCGTCCCCGGCCGAAAAACCCGCCTCGCAGAGGAAGCGAAGCTGCGCGT
CGGCCGTTTCCATCTGCGGTGCGCCCGGTCGCGTGCCGGCATGGATGCGCGCGCCATCGCGGTAGGCGAG
CAGCGCCTGCCTGAAGCTGCGGGCATTCCCGATCAGAAATGAGCGCCAGTCGTCGTCGGCTCTCGGCACC
GAATGCGTATGATTCTCCGCCAGCATGGCTTCGGCCAGTGCGTCGAGCAGCGCCCGCTTGTTCCTGAAGT
GCCAGTAAAGCGCCGGCTGCTGAACCCCCAACCGTTCCGCCAGTTTGCGTGTCGTCAGACCGTCTACGCC
GACCTCGTTCAACAGGTCCAGGGCGGCACGGATCACTGTATTCGGCTGCAACTTTGTCATGCTTGACACT
TTATCACTGATAAACATAATATGTCCACCAACTTATCAGTGATAAAGAATCCGCGCGTTCAATCGGACCA
GCGGAGGCTGGTCCGGAGGCCAGACGTGAAACCCAACATACCCCTGATCGTAATTCTGAGCACTGTCGCG
CTCGACGCTGTCGGCATCGGCCTGATTATGCCGGTGCTGCCGGGCCTCCTGCGCGATCTGGTTCACTCGA
ACGACGTCACCGCCCACTATGGCATTCTGCTGGCGCTGTATGCGTTGGTGCAATTTGCCTGCGCACCTGT
GCTGGGCGCGCTGTCGGATCGTTTCGGGCGGCGGCCAATCTTGCTCGTCTCGCTGGCCGGCGCCACTGTC
GACTACGCCATCATGGCGACAGCGCCTTTCCTTTGGGTTCTCTATATCGGGCGGATCGTGGCCGGCATCA
CCGGGGCGACTGGGGCGGTAGCCGGCGCTTATATTGCCGATATCACTGATGGCGATGAGCGCGCGCGGCA
CTTCGGCTTCATGAGCGCCTGTTTCGGGTTCGGGATGGTCGCGGGACCTGTGCTCGGTGGGCTGATGGGC
GGTTTCTCCCCCCACGCTCCGTTCTTCGCCGCGGCAGCCTTGAACGGCCTCAATTTCCTGACGGGCTGTT
TCCTTTTGCCGGAGTCGCACAAAGGCGAACGCCGGCCGTTACGCCGGGAGGCTCTCAACCCGCTCGCTTC
GTTCCGGTGGGCCCGGGGCATGACCGTCGTCGCCGCCCTGATGGCGGTCTTCTTCATCATGCAACTTGTC
GGACAGGTGCCGGCCGCGCTTTGGGTCATTTTCGGCGAGGATCGCTTTCACTGGGACGCGACCACGATCG
GCATTTCGCTTGCCGCATTTGGCATTCTGCATTCACTCGCCCAGGCAATGATCACCGGCCCTGTAGCCGC
CCGGCTCGGCGAAAGGCGGGCACTCATGCTCGGAATGATTGCCGACGGCACAGGCTACATCCTGCTTGCC
TTCGCGACACGGGGATGGATGGCGTTCCCGATCATGGTCCTGCTTGCTTCGGGTGGCATCGGAATGCCGG
CGCTGCAAGCAATGTTGTCCAGGCAGGTGGATGAGGAACGTCAGGGGCAGCTGCAAGGCTCACTGGCGGC
GCTCACCAGCCTGACCTCGATCGTCGGACCCCTCCTCTTCACGGCGATCTATGCGGCTTCTATAACAACG
TGGAACGGGTGGGCATGGATTGCAGGCGCTGCCCTCTACTTGCTCTGCCTGCCGGCGCTGCGTCGCGGGC
TTTGGAGCGGCGCAGGGCAACGAGCCGATCGCTGATCGTGGAAACGATAGGCCTATGCCATGCGGGTCAA
GGCGACTTCCGGCAAGCTATACGCGCCCTAGAATTGTCAATTTTAATCCTCTGTTTATCGGCAGTTCGTA
GAGCGCGCCGTGCGTCCCGAGCGATACTGAGCGAAGCAAGTGCGTCGAGCAGTGCCCGCTTGTTCCTGAA
ATGCCAGTAAAGCGCTGGCTGCTGAACCCCCAGCCGGAACTGACCCCACAAGGCCCTAGCGTTTGCAATG
CACCAGGTCATCATTGACCCAGGCGTGTTCCACCAGGCCGCTGCCTCGCAACTCTTCGCAGGCTTCGCCG
ACCTGCTCGCGCCACTTCTTCACGCGGGTGGAATCCGATCCGCACATGAGGCGGAAGGTTTCCAGCTTGA
GCGGGTACGGCTCCCGGTGCGAGCTGAAATAGTCGAACATCCGTCGGGCCGTCGGCGACAGCTTGCGGTA
CTTCTCCCATATGAATTTCGTGTAGTGGTCGCCAGCAAACAGCACGACGATTTCCTCGTCGATCAGGACC
TGGCAACGGGACGTTTTCTTGCCACGGTCCAGGACGCGGAAGCGGTGCAGCAGCGACACCGATTCCAGGT
GCCCAACGCGGTCGGACGTGAAGCCCATCGCCGTCGCCTGTAGGCGCGACAGGCATTCCTCGGCCTTCGT
GTAATACCGGCCATTGATCGACCAGCCCAGGTCCTGGCAAAGCTCGTAGAACGTGAAGGTGATCGGCTCG
CCGATAGGGGTGCGCTTCGCGTACTCCAACACCTGCTGCCACACCAGTTCGTCATCGTCGGCCCGCAGCT
CGACGCCGGTGTAGGTGATCTTCACGTCCTTGTTGACGTGGAAAATGACCTTGTTTTGCAGCGCCTCGCG
CGGGATTTTCTTGTTGCGCGTGGTGAACAGGGCAGAGCGGGCCGTGTCGTTTGGCATCGCTCGCATCGTG
TCCGGCCACGGCGCAATATCGAACAAGGAAAGCTGCATTTCCTTGATCTGCTGCTTCGTGTGTTTCAGCA
ACGCGGCCTGCTTGGCCTCGCTGACCTGTTTTGCCAGGTCCTCGCCGGCGGTTTTTCGCTTCTTGGTCGT
CATAGTTCCTCGCGTGTCGATGGTCATCGACTTCGCCAAACCTGCCGCCTCCTGTTCGAGACGACGCGAA
CGCTCCACGGCGGCCGATGGCGCGGGCAGGGCAGGGGGAGCCAGTTGCACGCTGTCGCGCTCGATCTTGG
CCGTAGCTTGCTGGACCATCGAGCCGACGGACTGGAAGGTTTCGCGGGGCGCACGCATGACGGTGCGGCT
TGCGATGGTTTCGGCATCCTCGGCGGAAAACCCCGCGTCGATCAGTTCTTGCCTGTATGCCTTCCGGTCA
AACGTCCGATTCATTCACCCTCCTTGCGGGATTGCCCCGACTCACGCCGGGGCAATGTGCCCTTATTCCT
GATTTGACCCGCCTGGTGCCTTGGTGTCCAGATAATCCACCTTATCGGCAATGAAGTCGGTCCCGTAGAC
CGTCTGGCCGTCCTTCTCGTACTTGGTATTCCGAATCTTGCCCTGCACGAATACCAGCTCCGCGAAGTCG
CTCTTCTTGATGGAGCGCATGGGGACGTGCTTGGCAATCACGCGCACCCCCCGGCCGTTTTAGCGGCTAA
AAAAGTCATGGCTCTGCCCTCGGGCGGACCACGCCCATCATGACCTTGCCAAGCTCGTCCTGCTTCTCTT
CGATCTTCGCCAGCAGGGCGAGGATCGTGGCATCACCGAACCGCGCCGTGCGCGGGTCGTCGGTGAGCCA
GAGTTTCAGCAGGCCGCCCAGGCGGCCCAGGTCGCCATTGATGCGGGCCAGCTCGCGGACGTGCTCATAG
TCCACGACGCCCGTGATTTTGTAGCCCTGGCCGACGGCCAGCAGGTAGGCCTACAGGCTCATGCCGGCCG
CCGCCGCCTTTTCCTCAATCGCTCTTCGTTCGTCTGGAAGGCAGTACACCTTGATAGGTGGGCTGCCCTT
CCTGGTTGGCTTGGTTTCATCAGCCATCCGCTTGCCCTCATCTGTTACGCCGGCGGTAGCCGGCCAGCCT
CGCAGAGCAGGATTCCCGTTGAGCACCGCCAGGTGCGAATAAGGGACAGTGAAGAAGGAACACCCGCTCG
CGGGTGGGCCTACTTCACCTATCCTGCCCGGCTGACGCCGTTGGATACACCAAGGAAAGTCTACACGAAC
CCTTTGGCAAAATCCTGTATATCGTGCGAAAAAGGATGGATATACCGAAAAAATCGCTATAATGACCCCG
AAGCAGGGTTATGCAGCGGAAAAGATCCGTCGACCCTTTCCGACGCTCACCGGGCTGGTTGCCCTCGCCG
CTGGGCTGGCGGCCGTCTATGGCCCTGCAAACGCGCCAGAAACGCCGTCGAAGCCGTGTGCGAGACACCG
CGGCCGCCGGCGTTGTGGATACCTCGCGGAAAACTTGGCCCTCACTGACAGATGAGGGGCGGACGTTGAC
ACTTGAGGGGCCGACTCACCCGGCGCGGCGTTGACAGATGAGGGGCAGGCTCGATTTCGGCCGGCGACGT
GGAGCTGGCCAGCCTCGCAAATCGGCGAAAACGCCTGATTTTACGCGAGTTTCCCACAGATGATGTGGAC
AAGCCTGGGGATAAGTGCCCTGCGGTATTGACACTTGAGGGGCGCGACTACTGACAGATGAGGGGCGCGA
TCCTTGACACTTGAGGGGCAGAGTGCTGACAGATGAGGGGCGCACCTATTGACATTTGAGGGGCTGTCCA
CAGGCAGAAAATCCAGCATTTGCAAGGGTTTCCGCCCGTTTTTCGGCCACCGCTAACCTGTCTTTTAACC
TGCTTTTAAACCAATATTTATAAACCTTGTTTTTAACCAGGGCTGCGCCCTGTGCGCGTGACCGCGCACG
CCGAAGGGGGGTGCCCCCCCTTCTCGAACCCTCCCGGCCCGCTAACGCGGGCCTCCCATCCCCCCAGGGG
CTGCGCCCCTCGGCCGCGAACGGCCTCACCCCAAAAATGGCAGCCAAGCTGACCACTTCTGCGCTCGGCC
CTTCCGGCTGGCTGGTTTATTGCTGATAAATCTGGAGCCGGTGAGCGTGGGTCTCGCGGTATCATTGCAG
CACTGGGGCCAGATGGTAAGCCCTCCCGTATCGTAGTTATCTACACGACGGGGAGTCAGGCAACTATGGA
TGAACGAAATAGACAGATCGCTGAGATAGGTGCCTCACTGATTAAGCATTGGTAACTGTCAGACCAAGTT
TACTCATATATACTTTAGATTGATTTAAAACTTCATTTTTAATTTAAAAGGATCTAGGTGAAGATCCTTT
TTGATAATCTCATGACCAAAATCCCTTAACGTGAGTTTTCGTTCCACTGAGCGTCAGACCCCGTAGAAAA
GATCAAAGGATCTTCTTGAGATCCTTTTTTTCTGCGCGTAATCTGCTGCTTGCAAACAAAAAAACCACCG
CTACCAGCGGTGGTTTGTTTGCCGGATCAAGAGCTACCAACTCTTTTTCCGAAGGTAACTGGCTTCAGCA
GAGCGCAGATACCAAATACTGTTCTTCTAGTGTAGCCGTAGTTAGGCCACCACTTCAAGAACTCTGTAGC
ACCGCCTACATACCTCGCTCTGCTAATCCTGTTACCAGTGGCTGCTGCCAGTGGCGATAAGTCGTGTCTT
ACCGGGTTGGACTCAAGACGATAGTTACCGGATAAGGCGCAGCGGTCGGGCTGAACGGGGGGTTCGTGCA
CACAGCCCAGCTTGGAGCGAACGACCTACACCGAACTGAGATACCTACAGCGTGAGCTATGAGAAAGCGC
CACGCTTCCCGAAGGGAGAAAGGCGGACAGGTATCCGGTAAGCGGCAGGGTCGGAACAGGAGAGCGCACG
AGGGAGCTTCCAGGGGGAAACGCCTGGTATCTTTATAGTCCTGTCGGGTTTCGCCACCTCTGACTTGAGC
GTCGATTTTTGTGATGCTCGTCAGGGGGGCGGAGCCTATGGAAAAACGCCAGCAACGCGGCCTTTTTACG
GTTCCTGGCCTTTTGCTGGCCTTTTGCTCACATGTTCTTTCCTGCGTTATCCCCTGATTCTGTGGATAAC
CGTATTACCGCCTTTGAGTGAGCTGATACCGCTCGCCGCAGCCGAACGACCGAGCGCAGCGAGTCAGTGA
GCGAGGAAGCGGAAGAGCGCCCAATACGCAAACCGCCTCTCCCCGCGCGTTGGCCGATTCATTAATGCAG
CTGGCACGACAGGTTTCCCGACTGGAAAGCGGGCAGTGAGCGCAACGCAATTAATGTGAGTTAGCTCACT
CATTAGGCACCCCAGGCTTTACACTTTATGCTTCCGGCTCGTATGTTGTGTGGAATTGTGAGCGGATAAC
AATTTCACACAGGAAACAGCTATGACCATGATTACGCCAAGCTAGCTTCCCGCTTGGTCGGGCCGCTTCG
CGAGGGCCCGTTGACGACAACGGTGCGATGGGTCCCGGCCCCGGTCAAGACGATGCCAATACGTTGCGAC
ACTACGCCTTGGCACTTTTAGAATTGCCTTATCGTCCTGATAAGAAATGTCCGACCAGCTAAAGACATCG
CGTCCAATCAAAGCCTAGAAAATATAGGCGAAGGGACGCTAATAAGTCTTTCATAAGACCGCGCAAATCT
AAAAATATCCTTAGATTCACGATGCGGCACTTCGGATGACTTCCGAGCGAGCCTGGAACCTCAGAAAAAC
GTCTGAGAGATACCGCGGATCTCACACAGGAAATTTC
