>Addgene plasmid #158822 | JGI_018289 | depositor partial sequence | sequence record 306532 | gene insert with vector overlaps
GACTTGTCGGAGGAATCCTCTAGAAATAATTTTGTTTAACTTTAAGAAGGAGATATACCATGACGGCCAC
CTCCTTCAAGCGCTGCGGGATCTACGCTGCGCTCTCCCTCGCCCTTACGGCCGCGCCAGTCTACGCGGGC
GTGACCGATGAGGATATCCTCGCCGATCAAGAGACCACGGAGGACATCGTGACATACGGGCTGGGCCTCC
GTGGGCAGCGCTACAGCCCGCTCGAGAGCATCAACCGCGAAACGGTCCAGGAAATCCGGCCCGTCTGGGC
CTTTAGCCTCGGCGGCGAGAAGCAACGGGGCCAGGAATCGCAGCCCATGGTCAAGGATGGGGTTATGTAT
GTCACCGGGTCGTACTCCCGCGTGTACGCGATCGACGTCAAGACGGGCGACGAACTGTGGCAGTACGACG
CGCGGCTCCCGGACGGCATCATGCCGTGCTGCGACGTGATCAACAGGGGCGTCGCCCTGTATGATGACCT
CGTGATCTTCGGCACCCTCGACGCCAAGCTGGTCGCGTTGGATGCGAAAACGGGCAAGGTCCGGTGGAAG
AAGACGGTCGATAACTACCAGGATGGGTATAGCATCACCGCCGCCCCGATCGTGGTGAAGGGCAACGTCA
TCACGGGTGTGTCCGGCGGCGAGTTCGGCGTGGTGGGCAAGGTGCGGGCCTATGATGCCAAGACGGGTGC
GCTCGTGTGGGAACGGCCTACCGTGGAGGGCCATATGGGCTACGTGTGGAAGGACGGGAAGAAGATGGAG
AACGGGATCAGCGGCGGCAAGCCGGGCCAGACCTGGCCCGCGGATCTGTGGAAGAGCGGCGGCGCCGCCC
CCTGGCTGGGTGGGACGTACGACGCCGACACCGACCTCCTCTTCTTCGGCACGGGCAACCCGGCGCCGTG
GAACTCGCACATGCGGCCGGGGGACAACCTCTTCTCCTCGTCGCGCCTCGCCATCGACCCCGACGACGGC
AAGATCGTTTGGCACTTCCAGACGACCCCCCACGACGGCTGGGACTTTGACGGAGTGAACGAGCTCATCT
CGTTCGATTATACCGAGAACGGCAAGCCGGTCAAGGCGGCCGCGACCGCGGACCGGAACGGCTTCTTTTA
CGTCCTCAACCGTACCAACGGCGAGTTCATCCGGGGATTCCCGTTCGTGGACAAGATCTCATGGGCGAAG
GGGCTGGACGACAAGGGCCGCCCGATGTTCGTCTCCGAGAACCGTCCGGGAGATCCGACCGAGATCAAGG
ACGGTAAGCAGGGCAACACCGTCACGAGCGCCCCGTCATTCTTGGGCGGCAAGAACTGGATGCCCATGGC
CTACTCGGCCAAGACCGGCCTGTTCTACGTCCCGGCCAACGAGTGGCAGATGGACATCTGGAACGAGCCC
GTGGCGTACAAAAAGGGCGCGGCCTATCTGGGTGCCGGTTTCACGATCAAGGCCCTCAACGAAGATTACA
TCGGCGTCCTCCGCGCCTATGACCCTAAGACCGGCGAGCGGGTCTGGGAGTACAAGAACTATGCGCCGCT
CTGGGGCGGGGTGCTGACCACCGCCGGCGGCCTCGTGTTTACCGGCAACCCGGAGGGGTACCTCATGGCC
TTCGATGACAAGACCGGCGAGCTCTTGTACAAGTTCAACACCGGGTCCGGCATCGTGGGCTCACCCGTGA
CGTGGGACATGGATGGCGAACAGTACATCTCGGTGCTCTCTGGCTGGGGCGGGGCCGTCCCGCTGTGGGG
GGGTGACGTGGCCAAGCGCGTCAAGGACTTCAACCAGGGCGGCATGGTCTGGACCTTCAAGCTCCCGAAG
CGCGCCGAAAACCTCTATTTTCAGGGACATCATCACCATCACCATCACCACTGACAGCT
